Addgene plasmid #157150: pD649-HAsp-CLEC7A-COMP5AP-AviTag-9xHis
Purpose: Mammalian expression of cell-surface protein extracellular domain fused to COMP5AP-AviTag-9xHis. Protein is secreted from cells.
Depositing lab: Chris Garcia. Depositing organization: Stanford University. Publication: A Human IgSF Cell-Surface Interactome Reveals a Complex Network of Protein-Protein Interactions. Wojtowicz WM, Vielmetter J, Fernandes RA, Siepe DH, Eastman CL, Chisholm GB, Cox S, Klock H, Anderson PW, Rue SM, Miller JJ, Glaser SM, Bragstad ML, Vance J, Lam AW, Lesley SA, Zinn K, Garcia KC. Cell. 2020 Aug 20;182(4):1027-1043.e17. doi: 10.1016/j.cell.2020.07.025. PubMed 32822567.
Backbone
  Vector backbone: pD649
  Backbone size w/o insert (bp): 7153
  Vector type: Mammalian Expression
Growth in bacteria
  Bacterial resistance: Ampicillin, 100 μg/mL
  Growth temperature: 37°C
  Growth strain: DH5alpha
  Copy number: High Copy
Gene/Insert
  Gene/Insert name: CLEC7A (alt name: CLC7A)
  Species: H. sapiens (human)
  Insert size (bp): 546
  Entrez Gene: CLEC7A (a.k.a. BGR, CANDF4, CD369, CLECSF12, DECTIN1, SCARE2)
  Promoter: CMV/SP6
  Tag / fusion protein: COMP5AP-AviTag-9xHis (C terminal on backbone)
  Cloning method: Restriction Enzyme; 5′ cloning site GCGGCCGC (not destroyed); 3′ cloning site GGCGCGCC (not destroyed)
  Sequencing primers: 5′ ATTTAGGTGACACTATAG; 3′ CGTCGCACTCCATCACGGTG
Resource information
  A portion of this plasmid was derived from a plasmid made by: synthesis by ThermoFisher
Terms and licenses: Academic/Nonprofit Terms; Industry Terms: Not Available to Industry
Depositor comments: Some plasmids in this collection may have an IS4-like element ISVsa5 family transposase upstream of the CMV promoter.
How to cite: pD649-HAsp-CLEC7A-COMP5AP-AviTag-9xHis was a gift from Chris Garcia (Addgene plasmid # 157150 ; http://n2t.net/addgene:157150 ; RRID:Addgene_157150)
