[The description below was written by a language model from this plasmid's Addgene catalogue record and pLannotate feature annotations shown in this document.]
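Description:
pD649-HAsp-CLEC7A-COMP5AP-AviTag-9xHis is a mammalian expression plasmid on the pD649 backbone that produces a secreted, pentamerised form of the extracellular domain of human CLEC7A (Dectin-1). It is propagated in E. coli from a high-copy ColE1/pUC-type origin under ampicillin selection (AmpR). The annotated full sequence is about 7.7 kb. It also carries an SV40 early/EM7 promoter cassette driving a puromycin N-acetyltransferase gene followed by an SV40 poly(A) signal, which could allow puromycin selection of transfected mammalian cells. The short KanR, lacZα, ble and f1 ori matches in the feature table appear to be backbone remnants rather than functional parts. The depositor notes that some plasmids in this collection may carry an IS4-like transposase insertion upstream of the CMV promoter; no such element is annotated here.

Expression is driven by the CMV enhancer/promoter, followed by a fragment of CMV intron A and an SP6 promoter that can serve for in vitro transcription or as a sequencing primer site. The open reading frame starts with a signal peptide, named "HAsp" in the construct but matched by the annotation software to an IgH leader fragment. This directs the fusion into the secretory pathway. The CLEC7A segment sits between retained NotI and AscI sites and is joined at its C terminus to the coiled-coil pentamerisation domain of rat COMP, human placental alkaline phosphatase, an AviTag for enzymatic biotinylation and a polyhistidine tag, with a bGH poly(A) signal terminating the transcript. The tag is 9xHis by name but annotated as 8xHis. The catalogue lists a 546 bp insert, while the CLEC7A match spans roughly 650 bp.

The COMP domain raises avidity so that weak interactions become detectable, and the phosphatase gives an enzymatic readout. The plasmid belongs to a collection built for screening extracellular protein–protein interactions among human cell-surface proteins.
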