Features (pLannotate 1.2.2; 24 found; start..end, strand, type, name):
    119..143     -  CDS            KanR (fragment): aminoglycoside phosphotransferase; aph(3')-Ia; confers resistance to kanamycin
    254..842     +  rep_origin     ori: high-copy-number ColE1/pMB1/pBR322/pUC origin of replication
   1067..1084    +  terminator     rrnB T2 terminator (fragment): transcription terminator T2 from the E. coli rrnB gene
   1109..1128    -  CDS            lacZα (fragment): LacZα fragment of β-galactosidase; lacZ fragment
   1584..1600    +  protein_bind   lac operator: The lac repressor binds to the lac operator to inhibit transcription in E. coli. This inhibition can be relieved by adding lactose or isopropyl-β-D-thiogalactopyranoside (IPTG). lac repressor encoded by lacI
   1843..2146    +  enhancer       CMV enhancer: human cytomegalovirus immediate early enhancer
   2147..2350    +  promoter       CMV promoter: human cytomegalovirus (CMV) immediate early promoter
   2486..2529    +  intron         CMV intron (fragment): modified intron A from human cytomegalovirus
   2581..2599    +  promoter       SP6 promoter: promoter for bacteriophage SP6 RNA polymerase
   2603..2640    +  CDS            IgH signal sequence (fragment): signal sequence from the mouse immunoglobulin heavy chain variable region
   2647..3294    +  CDS            CLEC7A (fragment): CLC7A_HUMAN - Also known as BGR, CLECSF12, DECTIN1 From Homo sapiens (Human).
   3391..3570    +  CDS            Comp (fragment): COMP_RAT - Experimental evidence at protein level: Swiss-Prot protein existence level 1. May play a role in the structural integrity of cartilage via its interaction with other extracellular matrix proteins such as the collagens and fibronectin. Can mediate the interaction of chondrocytes with the cartilage extracellular matrix through interaction with cell surface integrin receptors. Could play a role in the pathogenesis of osteoarthritis. Potent suppressor of apoptosis in both primary chondrocytes and transformed cells. Suppresses apoptosis by blocking the activation of caspase-3 and by indu
   3558..5010    +  CDS            SEAP (fragment): secreted alkaline phosphatase from human placenta The natural enzyme has a C-terminal transmembrane sequence that is replaced by a GPI anchor.
   5035..5076    +  CDS            AviTag™ (fragment): peptide tag that allows for enzymatic biotinylation
   5080..5103    +  CDS            8xHis: 8xHis affinity tag
   5249..5360    +  polyA_signal   bGH poly(A) signal: bovine growth hormone polyadenylation signal
   5361..5469    +  rep_origin     f1 ori (fragment): f1 bacteriophage origin of replication; arrow indicates direction of (+) strand synthesis
   5483..5812    +  promoter       SV40 promoter: SV40 enhancer and early promoter
   5860..5907    +  promoter       EM7 promoter: synthetic bacterial promoter&nbsp
   5926..6525    +  CDS            PuroR (fragment): puromycin N-acetyltransferase; pac from Streptomyces; confers resistance to puromycin
   6535..6660    +  CDS            ble (fragment): BLE_KLEPN - Experimental evidence at protein level: Swiss-Prot protein existence level 1. Binding protein with a strong affinity to the bleomycin family of antibiotics. Binds to CL990; an antimitotic-antibiotic compound. From Klebsiella pneumoniae.
   6655..6776    +  polyA_signal   SV40 poly(A) signal: SV40 polyadenylation signal
   6829..7689    -  CDS            AmpR: β-lactamase; bla; confers resistance to ampicillin, carbenicillin, and related antibiotics
   7692..89      -  promoter       AmpR promoter (fragment) (across the origin): bla
>Addgene plasmid #157150 | pD649-HAsp-CLEC7A-COMP5AP-AviTag-9xHis | addgene full sequence | sequence record 475941 | Addgene NGS Result
TTTCAATATTATTGAAGCATTTATCAGGGTTATTGTCTCATGAGCGGATACATATTTGAATGTATTTAGA
AAAATAAACAAATAGGGGTCAGTGTTACAACCAATTAACCAATTCTGAACATTATCGCGAGCCCATTTAT
ACCTGAATATGGCTCATAACACCCCTTGCTCATGACCAAAATCCCTTAACGTGAGTTACGCGCGCGTCGT
TCCACTGAGCGTCAGACCCCGTAGAAAAGATCAAAGGATCTTCTTGAGATCCTTTTTTTCTGCGCGTAAT
CTGCTGCTTGCAAACAAAAAAACCACCGCTACCAGCGGTGGTTTGTTTGCCGGATCAAGAGCTACCAACT
CTTTTTCCGAAGGTAACTGGCTTCAGCAGAGCGCAGATACCAAATACTGTTCTTCTAGTGTAGCCGTAGT
TAGCCCACCACTTCAAGAACTCTGTAGCACCGCCTACATACCTCGCTCTGCTAATCCTGTTACCAGTGGC
TGCTGCCAGTGGCGATAAGTCGTGTCTTACCGGGTTGGACTCAAGACGATAGTTACCGGATAAGGCGCAG
CGGTCGGGCTGAACGGGGGGTTCGTGCACACAGCCCAGCTTGGAGCGAACGACCTACACCGAACTGAGAT
ACCTACAGCGTGAGCTATGAGAAAGCGCCACGCTTCCCGAAGGGAGAAAGGCGGACAGGTATCCGGTAAG
CGGCAGGGTCGGAACAGGAGAGCGCACGAGGGAGCTTCCAGGGGGAAACGCCTGGTATCTTTATAGTCCT
GTCGGGTTTCGCCACCTCTGACTTGAGCGTCGATTTTTGTGATGCTCGTCAGGGGGGCGGAGCCTATGGA
AAAACGCCAGCAACGCGGCCTTTTTACGGTTCCTGGCCTTTTGCTGGCCTTTTGCTCACATGTTCTTTCC
TGCGTTATCCCCTGATTCTGTGGATAACCGTATTACCGCCTTTGAGTGAGCTGATACCGCTCGCCGCAGC
CGAACGACCGAGCGCAGCGAGTCAGTGAGCGAGGAAGCGGAAGGCGAGAGTAGGGAACTGCCAGGCATCA
AACTAAGCAGAAGGCCCCTGACGGATGGCCTTTTTGCGTTTCTACAAACTCTTTCTGTGTTGTAAAACGA
CGGCCAGTCTTAAGCTCGGGCCCCCTGGGCGGTTCTGATAACGAGTAATCGTTAATCCGCAAATAACGTA
AAAACCCGCTTCGGCGGGTTTTTTTATGGGGGGAGTTTAGGGAAAGAGCATTTGTCAGAATATTTAAGGG
CGCCTGTCACTTTGCTTGATATATGAGAATTATTTAACCTTATAAATGAGAAAAAAGCAACGCACTTTAA
ATAAGATACGTTGCTTTTTCGATTGATGAACACCTATAATTAAACTATTCATCTATTATTTATGATTTTT
TGTATATACAATATTTCTAGTTTGTTAAAGAGAATTAAGAAAATAAATCTCGAAAATAATAAAGGGAAAA
TCAGTTTTTGATATCAAAATTATACATGTCAACGATAATACAAAATATAATACAAACTATAAGATGTTAT
CAGTATTTATTATCATTTAGAATAAATTTTGTGTCGCCCTTAATTGTGAGCGGATAACAATTACGAGCTT
CATGCACAGTGGCGTTGACTCAATATTGGCCATTAGCCATATTATTCATTGGTTATATAGCATAAATCAA
TATTGGCTATTGGCCATTGCATACGTTGTATCTATATCATAATATGTACATTTATATTGGCTCATGTCCA
ATATGACCGCCATGTTGGCATTGATTATTGACTAGTTATTAATAGTAATCAATTACGGGGTCATTAGTTC
ATAGCCCATATATGGAGTTCCGCGTTACATAACTTACGGTAAATGGCCCGCCTGGCTGACCGCCCAACGA
CCCCCGCCCATTGACGTCAATAATGACGTATGTTCCCATAGTAACGCCAATAGGGACTTTCCATTGACGT
CAATGGGTGGAGTATTTACGGTAAACTGCCCACTTGGCAGTACATCAAGTGTATCATATGCCAAGTACGC
CCCCTATTGACGTCAATGACGGTAAATGGCCCGCCTGGCATTATGCCCAGTACATGACCTTATGGGACTT
TCCTACTTGGCAGTACATCTACGTATTAGTCATCGCTATTACCATGGTGATGCGGTTTTGGCAGTACATC
AATGGGCGTGGATAGCGGTTTGACTCACGGGGATTTCCAAGTCTCCACCCCATTGACGTCAATGGGAGTT
TGTTTTGGCACCAAAATCAACGGGACTTTCCAAAATGTCGTAACAACTCCGCCCCATTGACGCAAATGGG
CGGTAGGCGTGTACGGTGGGAGGTCTATATAAGCAGAGCTCGTTTAGTGAACCGTCAGATCGCCTGGAGA
CGCCATCCACGCTGTTTTGACCTCCATAGAAGACACCGGGACCGATCCAGCCTCCGCGGCCGGGAACGGT
GCATTGGAACGCGGATTCCCCGTGCCAAGAGTGACGTAAGTACCGCCTATAGAGTCTATAGGCCCACCCC
CTTGGCTTCGTTAGAACGCGGCTACAATTAATACATAACCTTATGTATCATACACATACGATTTAGGTGA
CACTATAGAATAACATCCACTTTGCCTTTCTCTCCACAGGTGTCCACTCCCAGGTCCAACTGCACCTCGG
TTCTATCGAAAACGCGCCTGCTAGCGCCACCATGAAGACCATCATTGCCCTGAGCTACATCTTCTGCCTG
GTGTTCGCTGCGGCCGCCACAATGGCTATTTGGAGAAGCAACAGCGGCAGCAACACCCTGGAAAACGGCT
ACTTCCTGAGCCGGAACAAAGAGAACCACAGCCAGCCTACACAGAGCAGCCTGGAAGATAGCGTGACCCC
TACCAAGGCCGTGAAAACAACAGGCGTGCTGAGCAGCCCCTGTCCTCCTAACTGGATCATCTACGAGAAG
TCCTGCTACCTGTTCAGCATGAGCCTGAACAGCTGGGACGGCAGCAAGAGACAGTGTTGGCAGCTGGGCA
GCAACCTGCTGAAGATCGACAGCAGCAACGAGCTGGGCTTCATCGTGAAACAGGTGTCCAGCCAGCCAGA
CAACAGCTTCTGGATCGGACTGAGCAGACCTCAGACAGAGGTTCCATGGCTGTGGGAGGATGGCAGCACC
TTCAGCTCCAACCTGTTCCAGATCCGGACCACCGCCACACAAGAGAACCCCTCTCCAAACTGCGTGTGGA
TTCACGTGTCCGTGATCTACGACCAGCTGTGCTCTGTGCCCAGCTACAGCATCTGCGAGAAGAAATTCAG
CATGGGCGCGCCGGAAGATCAAGTTGATCCAAGATTGATTGATGGCAAGGGCGGATCTCTGGAGGTGCTG
TTCCAGGGACCAGGCGGAAGCGGCAATCCCGGCGGCGATCTGGCCCCCCAGATGCTGCGCGAGCTGCAGG
AGACCAATGCCGCCCTGCAGGACGTGCGCGAGCTGCTGCGCCACCGCGTGAAGGAGATCACCTTCCTGAA
GAACACCGTGATGGAGTGCGACGCCTGCGGTATGCAGCCCTCTAGAGGCTCCGGCTCCATCATCCCAGTT
GAGGAGGAGAACCCGGACTTCTGGAACCGCGAGGCAGCCGAGGCCCTGGGTGCCGCCAAGAAGCTGCAGC
CTGCACAGACAGCCGCCAAGAACCTCATCATCTTCCTGGGCGATGGGATGGGGGTGTCTACGGTGACAGC
TGCCAGGATCCTAAAAGGGCAGAAGAAGGACAAACTGGGGCCTGAGATACCCCTGGCCATGGACCGCTTC
CCATATGTGGCTCTGTCCAAGACATACAATGTAGACAAACATGTGCCAGACAGTGGAGCCACAGCCACGG
CCTACCTGTGCGGGGTCAAGGGCAACTTCCAGACCATTGGCTTGAGTGCAGCCGCCCGCTTTAACCAGTG
CAACACGACACGCGGCAACGAGGTCATCTCCGTGATGAATCGGGCCAAGAAAGCAGGGAAGTCAGTGGGA
GTGGTAACCACCACACGAGTGCAGCACGCCTCGCCAGCCGGCACCTACGCCCACACGGTGAACCGCAACT
GGTACTCGGACGCCGACGTGCCTGCCTCGGCCCGCCAGGAGGGGTGCCAGGACATCGCTACGCAGCTCAT
CTCCAACATGGACATTGACGTGATCCTAGGTGGAGGCCGAAAGTACATGTTTCGCATGGGAACCCCAGAC
CCTGAGTACCCAGATGACTACAGCCAAGGTGGGACCAGGCTGGACGGGAAGAATCTGGTGCAGGAATGGC
TGGCGAAGCGCCAGGGTGCCCGGTATGTGTGGAACCGCACTGAGCTCATGCAGGCTTCCCTGGACCCGTC
TGTGACCCATCTCATGGGTCTCTTTGAGCCTGGAGACATGAAATACGAGATCCACCGAGACTCCACACTG
GACCCCTCCCTGATGGAGATGACAGAGGCTGCCCTGCGCCTGCTGAGCAGGAACCCCCGCGGCTTCTTCC
TCTTCGTGGAGGGTGGTCGCATCGACCATGGTCATCATGAAAGCAGGGCTTACCGGGCACTGACTGAGAC
GATCATGTTCGACGACGCCATTGAGAGGGCGGGCCAGCTCACCAGCGAGGAGGACACGCTGAGCCTCGTC
ACTGCCGACCACTCCCACGTCTTCTCCTTCGGAGGCTACCCCCTGCGAGGGAGCTCCATCTTCGGGCTGG
CCCCTGGCAAGGCCCGGGACAGGAAGGCCTACACGGTCCTCCTATACGGAAACGGTCCAGGCTATGTGCT
CAAGGACGGCGCCCGGCCGGATGTTACCGAGAGCGAGAGCGGGAGCCCCGAGTATCGGCAGCAGTCAGCA
GTGCCCCTGGACGAAGAGACCCACGCAGGCGAGGACGTGGCGGTGTTCGCGCGCGGCCCGCAGGCGCACC
TGGTTCACGGCGTGCAGGAGCAGACCTTCATAGCGCACGTCATGGCCTTCGCCGCCTGCCTGGAGCCCTA
CACCGCCTGCGACCTGGCGCCCCCCGCCGGCACCACCGACGCCGCGCACCCGGGTGGCGGAGGACTGAAC
GACATCTTCGAGGCTCAGAAAATCGAATGGCACGAACATCACCATCACCATCACCATCACCATTAAGGCC
GGCCTGTAGTCACTGGCACAACGCGTTACCCGGTAAGCCAATCGGGTATACACGGTCGTCATACTGCAGA
CAGGGTTCTTCTACTTTGCAAGATAGTCTTGAGTAGTAAAATAAATAGATAGAGAAAATCAGCCTCGACT
GTGCCTTCTAGTTGCCAGCCATCTGTTGTTTGCCCCTCCCCCGTGCCTTCCTTGACCCTGGAAGGTGCCA
CTCCCACTGTCCTTTCCTAATAAAATGAGGAAATTGCATCACAACACTCAACCCTATCTCGGTCTATTCT
TTTGATTTATAAGGGATTTTGCCGATTTCGGCCTATTGGTTAAAAAATGAGCTGATTTAACAAAAATTTA
ACGCGAATTAATTCTGTGGAATGTGTGTCAGTTAGGGTGTGGAAAGTCCCCAGGCTCCCCAGCAGGCAGA
AGTATGCAAAGCATGCATCTCAATTAGTCAGCAACCAGGTGTGGAAAGTCCCCAGGCTCCCCAGCAGGCA
GAAGTATGCAAAGCATGCATCTCAATTAGTCAGCAACCATAGTCCCGCCCCTAACTCCGCCCATCCCGCC
CCTAACTCCGCCCAGTTCCGCCCATTCTCCGCCCCATGGCTGACTAATTTTTTTTATTTATGCAGAGGCC
GAGGCCGCCTCTGCCTCTGAGCTATTCCAGAAGTAGTGAGGAGGCTTTTTTGGAGGCCTAGGCTTTTGCA
AAAAGCTCCCGGGAGCTTGTATATCCATTTTCGGATCTGATCAGCACGTGTTGACAATTAATCATCGGCA
TAGTATATCGGCATAGTATAATACGACAAGGTGAGGAACTAAACCATGACCGAGTACAAGCCCACGGTGC
GCCTCGCCACCCGCGACGACGTCCCCAGGGCCGTACGCACCCTCGCCGCCGCGTTCGCCGACTACCCCGC
CACGCGCCACACCGTCGATCCGGACCGCCACATCGAGCGGGTCACCGAGCTGCAAGAACTCTTCCTCACG
CGCGTCGGGCTCGACATCGGCAAGGTGTGGGTCGCGGACGACGGCGCCGCGGTGGCGGTCTGGACCACGC
CGGAGAGCGTCGAAGCGGGGGCGGTGTTCGCCGAGATCGGCCCGCGCATGGCCGAGTTGAGCGGTTCCCG
GCTGGCCGCGCAGCAACAGATGGAAGGCCTCCTGGCGCCGCACCGGCCCAAGGAGCCCGCGTGGTTCCTG
GCCACCGTCGGCGTCTCGCCCGACCACCAGGGCAAGGGTCTGGGCAGCGCCGTCGTGCTCCCCGGAGTGG
AGGCGGCCGAGCGCGCCGGGGTGCCCGCCTTCCTGGAGACATCCGCGCCCCGCAACCTCCCCTTCTACGA
GCGGCTCGGCTTCACCGTCACCGCCGACGTCGAGGTGCCCGAAGGACCGCGCACCTGGTGCATGACCCGC
AAGCCCGGTGCCTGACACGTGCTACGAGATTTCGATTCCACCGCCGCCTTCTATGAAAGGTTGGGCTTCG
GAATCGTTTTCCGGGACGCCGGCTGGATGATCCTCCAGCGCGGGGATCTCATGCTGGAGTTCTTCGCCCA
CCCCAACTTGTTTATTGCAGCTTATAATGGTTACAAATAAAGCAATAGCATCACAAATTTCACAAATAAA
GCATTTTTTTCACTGCATTCTAGTTGTGGTTTGTCCAAACTCATCAATGTATCTTATCATGTCTGTATAC
CGTCGACCTCTAGCTAGAGCTTGGCGTAATCATGGTCATTACCAATGCTTAATCAGTGAGGCACCTATCT
CAGCGATCTGTCTATTTCGTTCATCCATAGTTGCCTGACTCCCCGTCGTGTAGATAACTACGATACGGGA
GGGCTTACCATCTGGCCCCAGCGCTGCGATGATACCGCGAGAACCACGCTCACCGGCTCCGGATTTATCA
GCAATAAACCAGCCAGCCGGAAGGGCCGAGCGCAGAAGTGGTCCTGCAACTTTATCCGCCTCCATCCAGT
CTATTAATTGTTGCCGGGAAGCTAGAGTAAGTAGTTCGCCAGTTAATAGTTTGCGCAACGTTGTTGCCAT
CGCTACAGGCATCGTGGTGTCACGCTCGTCGTTTGGTATGGCTTCATTCAGCTCCGGTTCCCAACGATCA
AGGCGAGTTACATGATCCCCCATGTTGTGCAAAAAAGCGGTTAGCTCCTTCGGTCCTCCGATCGTTGTCA
GAAGTAAGTTGGCCGCAGTGTTATCACTCATGGTTATGGCAGCACTGCATAATTCTCTTACTGTCATGCC
ATCCGTAAGATGCTTTTCTGTGACTGGTGAGTACTCAACCAAGTCATTCTGAGAATAGTGTATGCGGCGA
CCGAGTTGCTCTTGCCCGGCGTCAATACGGGATAATACCGCGCCACATAGCAGAACTTTAAAAGTGCTCA
TCATTGGAAAACGTTCTTCGGGGCGAAAACTCTCAAGGATCTTACCGCTGTTGAGATCCAGTTCGATGTA
ACCCACTCGTGCACCCAACTGATCTTCAGCATCTTTTACTTTCACCAGCGTTTCTGGGTGAGCAAAAACA
GGAAGGCAAAATGCCGCAAAAAAGGGAATAAGGGCGACACGGAAATGTTGAATACTCATATTCTTCCTT
