>Addgene plasmid #157150 | pD649-HAsp-CLEC7A-COMP5AP-AviTag-9xHis | depositor partial sequence | sequence record 303410 | insert (extracellular domain)
ACAATGGCTATTTGGAGAAGCAACAGCGGCAGCAACACCCTGGAAAACGGCTACTTCCTGAGCCGGAACA
AAGAGAACCACAGCCAGCCTACACAGAGCAGCCTGGAAGATAGCGTGACCCCTACCAAGGCCGTGAAAAC
AACAGGCGTGCTGAGCAGCCCCTGTCCTCCTAACTGGATCATCTACGAGAAGTCCTGCTACCTGTTCAGC
ATGAGCCTGAACAGCTGGGACGGCAGCAAGAGACAGTGTTGGCAGCTGGGCAGCAACCTGCTGAAGATCG
ACAGCAGCAACGAGCTGGGCTTCATCGTGAAACAGGTGTCCAGCCAGCCAGACAACAGCTTCTGGATCGG
ACTGAGCAGACCTCAGACAGAGGTTCCATGGCTGTGGGAGGATGGCAGCACCTTCAGCTCCAACCTGTTC
CAGATCCGGACCACCGCCACACAAGAGAACCCCTCTCCAAACTGCGTGTGGATTCACGTGTCCGTGATCT
ACGACCAGCTGTGCTCTGTGCCCAGCTACAGCATCTGCGAGAAGAAATTCAGCATG
